>Addgene plasmid #110061 | pDUET-1-alpha-synuclein-mCerulean3-His6 | depositor full sequence | sequence record 207070 | pDUET-1-alpha-synuclein-mCerulean3-His6 sequence 6560 bps
GGGGAATTGTGAGCGGATAACAATTCCCCTCTAGAAATAATTTTGTTTAACTTTAAGAAGGAGATATACC
ATGGGCAGCAGCCATCACCATCATCACCACAGCCAGGATCCGAATTCGAGCTCGGCGCGCCTGCAGGTCG
ACAAGCTTGCGGCCGCATAATGCTTAAGTCGAACAGAAAGTAATCGTATTGTACACGGCCGCATAATCGA
AATTAATACGACTCACTATAGGGGAATTGTGAGCGGATAACAATTCCCCATCTTAGTATATTAGTTAAGT
ATAAGAAGGAGATATACATATGGATGTATTCATGAAAGGACTTTCAAAGGCCAAGGAGGGAGTTGTGGCT
GCTGCTGAGAAAACCAAACAGGGTGTGGCAGAAGCAGCAGGAAAGACAAAAGAG
[192 nt withheld, positions 405-596]
TTGGGCAAGAATGAAGAGGGAGCCCCACAGGAAGGAATTCTGGAAGATATGCCTGTGGATCCTGACAATG
AGGCTTATGAAATGCCTTCTGAGGAAGGGTATCAAGACTACGAACCTGAAGCCGGATCCGGAGGAGGAAT
GGTGAGCAAGGGCGAGGAGCTGTTCACCGGGGTGGTGCCCATCCTGGTCGAGCTGGACGGCGACGTAAAC
GGCCACAAGTTCAGCGTGTCCGGCGAGGGCGAGGGCGATGCCACCTACGGCAAGCTGACCCTGAAGTTCA
TCTGCACCACCGGCAAGCTGCCCGTGCCCTGGCCCACCCTCGTGACCACCCTGAGCTGGGGCGTGCAGTG
CTTCGCCCGCTACCCCGACCACATGAAGCAGCACGACTTCTTCAAGTCCGCCATGCCCGAAGGCTACGTC
CAGGAGCGCACCATCTTCTTCAAGGACGACGGCAACTACAAGACCCGCGCCGAGGTGAAGTTCGAGGGCG
ACACCCTGGTGAACCGCATCGAGCTGAAGGGCATCGACTTCAAGGAGGACGGCAACATCCTGGGGCACAA
GCTGGAGTACAACGCCATCCACGGCAACGTCTATATCACCGCCGACAAGCAGAAGAACGGCATCAAGGCC
AACTTCGGGCTCAACTGCAACATCGAGGACGGCAGCGTGCAGCTCGCCGACCACTACCAGCAGAACACCC
CCATCGGCGACGGCCCCGTGCTGCTGCCCGACAACCACTACCTGAGCACCCAGTCCAAGCTGAGCAAAGA
CCCCAACGAGAAGCGCGATCACATGGTCCTGCTGGAGTTCGTGACCGCCGCCGGGATCACTCTCGGCATG
GACGAGCTGTACAAGGGAGGAGGACATCATCATCATCATCATTAAAGATCTGGTACCCTCGAGTCTGGTA
AAGAAACCGCTGCTGCGAAATTTGAACGCCAGCACATGGACTCGTCTACTAGCGCAGCTTAATTAACCTA
GGCTGCTGCCACCGCTGAGCAATAACTAGCATAACCCCTTGGGGCCTCTAAACGGGTCTTGAGGGGTTTT
TTGCTGAAAGGAGGAACTATATCCGGATTGGCGAATGGG
[124 nt withheld, positions 1686-1809]
C
[91 nt withheld, positions 1811-1901]
A
[49 nt withheld, positions 1903-1951]
CCTTTGACGTTGGAGTCCACGTTCTTT
[37 nt withheld, positions 1979-2015]
ACCCTATCTCGGTCTATTCTTTTGATTTATAAGGGATTTTGCCGATTTCGGCCTATTGGTTAAAAAATGA
GCTGATTTAACAAAAATTTAACGCGAATTTTAACAAAATATTAACGTTTACAATTTCTGGCGGCACGATG
GCATGAGATTATCAAAAAGGATCTTCACCTAGATCCTTTTAAATTAAAAATGAAGTTTTAAATCAATCTA
AAGTATATATGAGTAAACTTGGTCTGACAGTTACCAATGCTTAATCAGTGAGGCACCTATCTCAGCGATC
TGTCTATTTCGTTCATCCATAGTTGCCTGACTCCCCGTCGTGTAGATAACTACGATACGGGAGGGCTTAC
CATCTGGCCCCAGTGCTGCAATGATACCGCGAGACCCACGCTCACCGGCTCCAGATTTATCAGCAATAAA
CCAGCCAGCCGGAAGGGCCGAGCGCAGAAGTGGTCCTGCAACTTTATCCGCCTCCATCCAGTCTATTAAT
TGTTGCCGGGAAGCTAGAGTAAGTAGTTCGCCAGTTAATAGTTTGCGCAACGTTGTTGCCATTGCTACAG
GCATCGTGGTGTCACGCTCGTCGTTTGGTATGGCTTCATTCAGCTCCGGTTCCCAACGATCAAGGCGAGT
TACATGATCCCCCATGTTGTGCAAAAAAGCGGTTAGCTCCTTCGGTCCTCCGATCGTTGTCAGAAGTAAG
TTGGCCGCAGTGTTATCACTCATGGTTATGGCAGCACTGCATAATTCTCTTACTGTCATGCCATCCGTAA
GATGCTTTTCTGTGACTGGTGAGTACTCAACCAAGTCATTCTGAGAATAGTGTATGCGGCGACCGAGTTG
CTCTTGCCCGGCGTCAATACGGGATAATACCGCGCCACATAGCAGAACTTTAAAAGTGCTCATCATTGGA
AAACGTTCTTCGGGGCGAAAACTCTCAAGGATCTTACCGCTGTTGAGATCCAGTTCGATGTAACCCACTC
GTGCACCCAACTGATCTTCAGCATCTTTTACTTTCACCAGCGTTTCTGGGTGAGCAAAAACAGGAAGGCA
AAATGCCGCAAAAAAGGGAATAAGGGCGACACGGAAATGTTGAATACTCATACTCTTCCTTTTTCAATCA
TGATTGAAGCATTTATCAGGGTTATTGTCTCATGAGCGGATACATATTTGAATGTATTTAGAAAAATAAA
CAAATAGGTCATGACCAAAATCCCTTAACGTGAGTTTTCGTTCCACTGAGCGTCAGACCCCGTAGAAAAG
ATCAAAGGATCTTCTTGAGATCCTTTTTTTCTGCGCGTAATCTGCTGCTTGCAAACAAAAAAACCACCGC
TACCAGCGGTGGTTTGTTTGCCGGATCAAGAGCTACCAACTCTTTTTCCGAAGGTAACTGGCTTCAGCAG
AGCGCAGATACCAAATACTGTCCTTCTAGTGTAGCCGTAGTTAGGCCACCACTTCAAGAACTCTGTAGCA
CCGCCTACATACCTCGCTCTGCTAATCCTGTTACCAGTGGCTGCTGCCAGTGGCGATAAGTCGTGTCTTA
CCGGGTTGGACTCAAGACGATAGTTACCGGATAAGGCGCAGCGGTCGGGCTGAACGGGGGGTTCGTGCAC
ACAGCCCAGCTTGGAGCGAACGACCTACACCGAACTGAGATACCTACAGCGTGAGCTATGAGAAAGCGCC
ACGCTTCCCGAAGGGAGAAAGGCGGACAGGTATCCGGTAAGCGGCAGGGTCGGAACAGGAGAGCGCACGA
GGGAGCTTCCAGGGGGAAACGCCTGGTATCTTTATAGTCCTGTCGGGTTTCGCCACCTCTGACTTGAGCG
TCGATTTTTGTGATGCTCGTCAGGGGGGCGGAGCCTATGGAAAAACGCCAGCAACGCGGCCTTTTTACGG
TTCCTGGCCTTTTGCTGGCCTTTTGCTCACATGTTCTTTCCTGCGTTATCCCCTGATTCTGTGGATAACC
GTATTACCGCCTTTGAGTGAGCTGATACCGCTCGCCGCAGCCGAACGACCGAGCGCAGCGAGTCAGTGAG
CGAGGAAGCGGAAGAGCGCCTGATGCGGTATTTTCTCCTTACGCATCTGTGCGGTATTTCACACCGCATA
TATGGTGCACTCTCAGTACAATCTGCTCTGATGCCGCATAGTTAAGCCAGTATACACTCCGCTATCGCTA
CGTGACTGGGTCATGGCTGCGCCCCGACACCCGCCAACACCCGCTGACGCGCCCTGACGGGCTTGTCTGC
TCCCGGCATCCGCTTACAGACAAGCTGTGACCGTCTCCGGGAGCTGCATGTGTCAGAGGTTTTCACCGTC
ATCACCGAAACGCGCGAGGCAGCTGCGGTAAAGCTCATCAGCGTGGTCGTGAAGCGATTCACAGATGTCT
GCCTGTTCATCCGCGTCCAGCTCGTTGAGTTTCTCCAGAAGCGTTAATGTCTGGCTTCTGATAAAGCGGG
CCATGTTAAGGGCGGTTTTTTCCTGTTTGGTCACTGATGCCTCCGTGTAAGGGGGATTTCTGTTCATGGG
GGTAATGATACCGATGAAACGAGAGAGGATGCTCACGATACGGGTTACTGATGATGAACATGCCCGGTTA
CTGGAACGTTGTGAGGGTAAACAACTGGCGGTATGGATGCGGCGGGACCAGAGAAAAATCACTCAGGGTC
AATGCCAGCGCTTCGTTAATACAGATGTAGGTGTTCCACAGGGTAGCCAGCAGCATCCTGCGATGCAGAT
CCGGAACATAATGGTGCAGGGCGCTGACTTCCGCGTTTCCAGACTTTACGAAACACGGAAACCGAAGACC
ATTCATGTTGTTGCTCAGGTCGCAGACGTTTTGCAGCAGCAGTCGCTTCACGTTCGCTCGCGTATCGGTG
ATTCATTCTGCTAACCAGTAAGGCAACCCCGCCAGCCTAGCCGGGTCCTCAACGACAGGAGCACGATCAT
GCTAGTCATGCCCCGCGCCCACCGGAAGGAGCTGACTGGGTTGAAGGCTCTCAAGGGCATCGGTCGAGAT
CCCGGTGCCTAATGAGTGAGCTAACTTACATTAATTGCGTTGCGCTCACTGCCCGCTTTCCAGTCGGGAA
ACCTGTCGTGCCAGCTGCATTAATGAATCGGCCAACGCGCGGGGAGAGGCGGTTTGCGTATTGGGCGCCA
GGGTGGTTTTTCTTTTCACCAGTGAGACGGGCAACAGCTGATTGCCCTTCACCGCCTGGCCCTGAGAGAG
TTGCAGCAAGCGGTCCACGCTGGTTTGCCCCAGCAGGCGAAAATCCTGTTTGATGGTGGTTAACGGCGGG
ATATAACATGAGCTGTCTTCGGTATCGTCGTATCCCACTACCGAGATGTCCGCACCAACGCGCAGCCCGG
ACTCGGTAATGGCGCGCATTGCGCCCAGCGCCATCTGATCGTTGGCAACCAGCATCGCAGTGGGAACGAT
GCCCTCATTCAGCATTTGCATGGTTTGTTGAAAACCGGACATGGCACTCCAGTCGCCTTCCCGTTCCGCT
ATCGGCTGAATTTGATTGCGAGTGAGATATTTATGCCAGCCAGCCAGACGCAGACGCGCCGAGACAGAAC
TTAATGGGCCCGCTAACAGCGCGATTTGCTGGTGACCCAATGCGACCAGATGCTCCACGCCCAGTCGCGT
ACCGTCTTCATGGGAGAAAATAATACTGTTGATGGGTGTCTGGTCAGAGACATCAAGAAATAACGCCGGA
ACATTAGTGCAGGCAGCTTCCACAGCAATGGCATCCTGGTCATCCAGCGGATAGTTAATGATCAGCCCAC
TGACGCGTTGCGCGAGAAGATTGTGCACCGCCGCTTTACAGGCTTCGACGCCGCTTCGTTCTACCATCGA
CACCACCACGCTGGCACCCAGTTGATCGGCGCGAGATTTAATCGCCGCGACAATTTGCGACGGCGCGTGC
AGGGCCAGACTGGAGGTGGCAACGCCAATCAGCAACGACTGTTTGCCCGCCAGTTGTTGTGCCACGCGGT
TGGGAATGTAATTCAGCTCCGCCATCGCCGCTTCCACTTTTTCCCGCGTTTTCGCAGAAACGTGGCTGGC
CTGGTTCACCACGCGGGAAACGGTCTGATAAGAGACACCGGCATACTCTGCGACATCGTATAACGTTACT
GGTTTCACATTCACCACCCTGAATTGACTCTCTTCCGGGCGCTATCATGCCATACCGCGAAAGGTTTTGC
GCCATTCGATGGTGTCCGGGATCTCGACGCTCTCCCTTATGCGACTCCTGCATTAGGAAGCAGCCCAGTA
GTAGGTTGAGGCCGTTGAGCACCGCCGCCGCAAGGAATGGTGCATGCAAGGAGATGGCGCCCAACAGTCC
CCCGGCCACGGGGCCTGCCACCATACCCACGCCGAAACAAGCGCTCATGAGCCCGAAGTGGCGAGCCCGA
TCTTCCCCATCGGTGATGTCGGCGATATAGGCGCCAGCAACCGCACCTGTGGCGCCGGTGATGCCGGCCA
CGATGCGTCCGGCGTAGAGGATCGAGATCGATCTCGATCCCGCGAAATTAATACGACTCACTATA
Features (pLannotate 1.2.2; 23 found; start..end, strand, type, name):
      3..27      +  protein_bind   lac operator: The lac repressor binds to the lac operator to inhibit transcription in E. coli. This inhibition can be relieved by adding lactose or isopropyl-β-D-thiogalactopyranoside (IPTG). lac repressor encoded by lacI
     42..64      +  RBS            RBS: efficient ribosome binding site from bacteriophage T7 gene 10 (Olins and Rangwala, 1989)
    214..232     +  promoter       T7 promoter: promoter for bacteriophage T7 RNA polymerase
    233..257     +  protein_bind   lac operator: The lac repressor binds to the lac operator to inhibit transcription in E. coli. This inhibition can be relieved by adding lactose or isopropyl-β-D-thiogalactopyranoside (IPTG). lac repressor encoded by lacI
    300..719     +  CDS            SNCA (sequence partly withheld): SYUA_HUMAN - Also known as NACP, PARK1. Experimental evidence at protein level: Swiss-Prot protein existence level 1. Neuronal protein that plays several roles in synaptic activity such as regulation of synaptic vesicle trafficking and subsequent neurotransmitter release. Participates as a monomer in synaptic vesicle exocytosis by enhancing vesicle priming, fusion and dilation of exocytotic fusion pores (PubMed:28288128, PubMed:30404828). Mechanistically, acts by increasing local Ca(2+) release from microdomains which is essential for the enhancement of ATP-induced exocytosis (PubMed:30404828)
    735..1451    +  CDS            mCerulean3: mCerulean3 is a basic (constitutively fluorescent) cyan fluorescent protein published in 2011, derived from Aequorea victoria. It is reported to be a somewhat slowly-maturing monomer with very low acid sensitivity.
   1461..1478    +  CDS            capTEV™ (fragment): composite tag for in vivo biotinylation, TEV protease cleavage, and 6xHis tagging
   1506..1547    +  CDS            S-Tag (fragment): affinity and epitope tag derived from pancreatic ribonuclease A
   1577..1594    +  CDS            SET1 (fragment): solubility-enhancement tag derived from T7 phage gene 10B
   1602..1649    +  terminator     T7 terminator: transcription terminator for bacteriophage T7 RNA polymerase
   1686..2141    +  rep_origin     f1 ori (sequence partly withheld): f1 bacteriophage origin of replication; arrow indicates direction of (+) strand synthesis
   2256..3116    -  CDS            AmpR: β-lactamase; bla; confers resistance to ampicillin, carbenicillin, and related antibiotics
   3117..3209    -  promoter       AmpR promoter: bla
   3290..3878    +  rep_origin     ori: high-copy-number ColE1/pMB1/pBR322/pUC origin of replication
   4064..4206    -  misc_feature   bom: basis of mobility region from pBR322
   4308..4499    -  CDS            rop: Rop protein, which maintains plasmids at low copy number; rop
   4516..4896    +  CDS            YPB1_ECOLX: Protein predicted: Swiss-Prot protein existence level 4. From Escherichia coli.
   4958..5022    -  CDS            TcR (fragment): tetracycline efflux protein; tet; confers resistance to tetracycline
   5037..5058    -  protein_bind   CAP binding site: CAP binding activates transcription in the presence of cAMP. E. coli catabolite activator protein
   5071..6153    -  CDS            lacI: lac repressor; lacI; The lac repressor binds to the lac operator to inhibit transcription in E. coli. This inhibition can be relieved by adding lactose or isopropyl-β-D-thiogalactopyranoside (IPTG).
   6154..6231    -  promoter       lacI promoter: lacI
   6239..6518    -  CDS            TcR (fragment): tetracycline efflux protein; tet; confers resistance to tetracycline
   6544..2       +  promoter       T7 promoter (across the origin): promoter for bacteriophage T7 RNA polymerase
