>Addgene plasmid #110061 | pDUET-1-alpha-synuclein-mCerulean3-His6 | addgene full sequence | sequence record 211385 | Addgene NGS Result
AATTGTGAGCGGATAACAATTCCCCTCTAGAAATAATTTTGTTTAACTTTAAGAAGGAGATATACCATGG
GCAGCAGCCATCACCATCATCACCACAGCCAGGATCCGAATTCGAGCTCGGCGCGCCTGCAGGTCGACAA
GCTTGCGGCCGCATAATGCTTAAGTCGAACAGAAAGTAATCGTATTGTACACGGCCGCATAATCGAAATT
AATACGACTCACTATAGGGGAATTGTGAGCGGATAACAATTCCCCATCTTAGTATATTAGTTAAGTATAA
GAAGGAGATATACATATGGATGTATTCATGAAAGGACTTTCAAAGGCCAAGGAGGGAGTTGTGGCTGCTG
CTGAGAAAACCAAACAGGGTGTGGCAGAAGCAGCAGGAAAGACAAAAGAG
[192 nt withheld, positions 401-592]
TTGGGCAAGAATGAAGAGGGAGCCCCACAGGAAGGAATTCTGGAAGATATGCCTGTGGATCCTGACAATG
AGGCTTATGAAATGCCTTCTGAGGAAGGGTATCAAGACTACGAACCTGAAGCCGGATCCGGAGGAGGAAT
GGTGAGCAAGGGCGAGGAGCTGTTCACCGGGGTGGTGCCCATCCTGGTCGAGCTGGACGGCGACGTAAAC
GGCCACAAGTTCAGCGTGTCCGGCGAGGGCGAGGGCGATGCCACCTACGGCAAGCTGACCCTGAAGTTCA
TCTGCACCACCGGCAAGCTGCCCGTGCCCTGGCCCACCCTCGTGACCACCCTGAGCTGGGGCGTGCAGTG
CTTCGCCCGCTACCCCGACCACATGAAGCAGCACGACTTCTTCAAGTCCGCCATGCCCGAAGGCTACGTC
CAGGAGCGCACCATCTTCTTCAAGGACGACGGCAACTACAAGACCCGCGCCGAGGTGAAGTTCGAGGGCG
ACACCCTGGTGAACCGCATCGAGCTGAAGGGCATCGACTTCAAGGAGGACGGCAACATCCTGGGGCACAA
GCTGGAGTACAACGCCATCCACGGCAACGTCTATATCACCGCCGACAAGCAGAAGAACGGCATCAAGGCC
AACTTCGGGCTCAACTGCAACATCGAGGACGGCAGCGTGCAGCTCGCCGACCACTACCAGCAGAACACCC
CCATCGGCGACGGCCCCGTGCTGCTGCCCGACAACCACTACCTGAGCACCCAGTCCAAGCTGAGCAAAGA
CCCCAACGAGAAGCGCGATCACATGGTCCTGCTGGAGTTCGTGACCGCCGCCGGGATCACTCTCGGCATG
GACGAGCTGTACAAGGGAGGAGGACATCATCATCATCATCATTAAAGATCTGGTACCCTCGAGTCTGGTA
AAGAAACCGCTGCTGCGAAATTTGAACGCCAGCACATGGACTCGTCTACTAGCGCAGCTTAATTAACCTA
GGCTGCTGCCACCGCTGAGCAATAACTAGCATAACCCCTTGGGGCCTCTAAACGGGTCTTGAGGGGTTTT
TTGCTGAAAGGAGGAACTATATCCGGATTGGCGAATGGG
[124 nt withheld, positions 1682-1805]
C
[91 nt withheld, positions 1807-1897]
A
[49 nt withheld, positions 1899-1947]
CCTTTGACGTTGGAGTCCACGTTCTTT
[37 nt withheld, positions 1975-2011]
ACCCTATCTCGGTCTATTCTTTTGATTTATAAGGGATTTTGCCGATTTCGGCCTATTGGTTAAAAAATGA
GCTGATTTAACAAAAATTTAACGCGAATTTTAACAAAATATTAACGTTTACAATTTCTGGCGGCACGATG
GCATGAGATTATCAAAAAGGATCTTCACCTAGATCCTTTTAAATTAAAAATGAAGTTTTAAATCAATCTA
AAGTATATATGAGTAAACTTGGTCTGACAGTTACCAATGCTTAATCAGTGAGGCACCTATCTCAGCGATC
TGTCTATTTCGTTCATCCATAGTTGCCTGACTCCCCGTCGTGTAGATAACTACGATACGGGAGGGCTTAC
CATCTGGCCCCAGTGCTGCAATGATACCGCGAGACCCACGCTCACCGGCTCCAGATTTATCAGCAATAAA
CCAGCCAGCCGGAAGGGCCGAGCGCAGAAGTGGTCCTGCAACTTTATCCGCCTCCATCCAGTCTATTAAT
TGTTGCCGGGAAGCTAGAGTAAGTAGTTCGCCAGTTAATAGTTTGCGCAACGTTGTTGCCATTGCTACAG
GCATCGTGGTGTCACGCTCGTCGTTTGGTATGGCTTCATTCAGCTCCGGTTCCCAACGATCAAGGCGAGT
TACATGATCCCCCATGTTGTGCAAAAAAGCGGTTAGCTCCTTCGGTCCTCCGATCGTTGTCAGAAGTAAG
TTGGCCGCAGTGTTATCACTCATGGTTATGGCAGCACTGCATAATTCTCTTACTGTCATGCCATCCGTAA
GATGCTTTTCTGTGACTGGTGAGTACTCAACCAAGTCATTCTGAGAATAGTGTATGCGGCGACCGAGTTG
CTCTTGCCCGGCGTCAATACGGGATAATACCGCGCCACATAGCAGAACTTTAAAAGTGCTCATCATTGGA
AAACGTTCTTCGGGGCGAAAACTCTCAAGGATCTTACCGCTGTTGAGATCCAGTTCGATGTAACCCACTC
GTGCACCCAACTGATCTTCAGCATCTTTTACTTTCACCAGCGTTTCTGGGTGAGCAAAAACAGGAAGGCA
AAATGCCGCAAAAAAGGGAATAAGGGCGACACGGAAATGTTGAATACTCATACTCTTCCTTTTTCAATCA
TGATTGAAGCATTTATCAGGGTTATTGTCTCATGAGCGGATACATATTTGAATGTATTTAGAAAAATAAA
CAAATAGGTCATGACCAAAATCCCTTAACGTGAGTTTTCGTTCCACTGAGCGTCAGACCCCGTAGAAAAG
ATCAAAGGATCTTCTTGAGATCCTTTTTTTCTGCGCGTAATCTGCTGCTTGCAAACAAAAAAACCACCGC
TACCAGCGGTGGTTTGTTTGCCGGATCAAGAGCTACCAACTCTTTTTCCGAAGGTAACTGGCTTCAGCAG
AGCGCAGATACCAAATACTGTCCTTCTAGTGTAGCCGTAGTTAGGCCACCACTTCAAGAACTCTGTAGCA
CCGCCTACATACCTCGCTCTGCTAATCCTGTTACCAGTGGCTGCTGCCAGTGGCGATAAGTCGTGTCTTA
CCGGGTTGGACTCAAGACGATAGTTACCGGATAAGGCGCAGCGGTCGGGCTGAACGGGGGGTTCGTGCAC
ACAGCCCAGCTTGGAGCGAACGACCTACACCGAACTGAGATACCTACAGCGTGAGCTATGAGAAAGCGCC
ACGCTTCCCGAAGGGAGAAAGGCGGACAGGTATCCGGTAAGCGGCAGGGTCGGAACAGGAGAGCGCACGA
GGGAGCTTCCAGGGGGAAACGCCTGGTATCTTTATAGTCCTGTCGGGTTTCGCCACCTCTGACTTGAGCG
TCGATTTTTGTGATGCTCGTCAGGGGGGCGGAGCCTATGGAAAAACGCCAGCAACGCGGCCTTTTTACGG
TTCCTGGCCTTTTGCTGGCCTTTTGCTCACATGTTCTTTCCTGCGTTATCCCCTGATTCTGTGGATAACC
GTATTACCGCCTTTGAGTGAGCTGATACCGCTCGCCGCAGCCGAACGACCGAGCGCAGCGAGTCAGTGAG
CGAGGAAGCGGAAGAGCGCCTGATGCGGTATTTTCTCCTTACGCATCTGTGCGGTATTTCACACCGCAAT
GGTGCACTCTCAGTACAATCTGCTCTGATGCCGCATAGTTAAGCCAGTATACACTCCGCTATCGCTACGT
GACTGGGTCATGGCTGCGCCCCGACACCCGCCAACACCCGCTGACGCGCCCTGACGGGCTTGTCTGCTCC
CGGCATCCGCTTACAGACAAGCTGTGACCGTCTCCGGGAGCTGCATGTGTCAGAGGTTTTCACCGTCATC
ACCGAAACGCGCGAGGCAGCTGCGGTAAAGCTCATCAGCGTGGTCGTGAAGCGATTCACAGATGTCTGCC
TGTTCATCCGCGTCCAGCTCGTTGAGTTTCTCCAGAAGCGTTAATGTCTGGCTTCTGATAAAGCGGGCCA
TGTTAAGGGCGGTTTTTTCCTGTTTGGTCACTGATGCCTCCGTGTAAGGGGGATTTCTGTTCATGGGGGT
AATGATACCGATGAAACGAGAGAGGATGCTCACGATACGGGTTACTGATGATGAACATGCCCGGTTACTG
GAACGTTGTGAGGGTAAACAACTGGCGGTATGGATGCGGCGGGACCAGAGAAAAATCACTCAGGGTCAAT
GCCAGCGCTTCGTTAATACAGATGTAGGTGTTCCACAGGGTAGCCAGCAGCATCCTGCGATGCAGATCCG
GAACATAATGGTGCAGGGCGCTGACTTCCGCGTTTCCAGACTTTACGAAACACGGAAACCGAAGACCATT
CATGTTGTTGCTCAGGTCGCAGACGTTTTGCAGCAGCAGTCGCTTCACGTTCGCTCGCGTATCGGTGATT
CATTCTGCTAACCAGTAAGGCAACCCCGCCAGCCTAGCCGGGTCCTCAACGACAGGAGCACGATCATGCT
AGTCATGCCCCGCGCCCACCGGAAGGAGCTGACTGGGTTGAAGGCTCTCAAGGGCATCGGTCGAGATCCC
GGTGCCTAATGAGTGAGCTAACTTACATTAATTGCGTTGCGCTCACTGCCCGCTTTCCAGTCGGGAAACC
TGTCGTGCCAGCTGCATTAATGAATCGGCCAACGCGCGGGGAGAGGCGGTTTGCGTATTGGGCGCCAGGG
TGGTTTTTCTTTTCACCAGTGAGACGGGCAACAGCTGATTGCCCTTCACCGCCTGGCCCTGAGAGAGTTG
CAGCAAGCGGTCCACGCTGGTTTGCCCCAGCAGGCGAAAATCCTGTTTGATGGTGGTTAACGGCGGGATA
TAACATGAGCTGTCTTCGGTATCGTCGTATCCCACTACCGAGATGTCCGCACCAACGCGCAGCCCGGACT
CGGTAATGGCGCGCATTGCGCCCAGCGCCATCTGATCGTTGGCAACCAGCATCGCAGTGGGAACGATGCC
CTCATTCAGCATTTGCATGGTTTGTTGAAAACCGGACATGGCACTCCAGTCGCCTTCCCGTTCCGCTATC
GGCTGAATTTGATTGCGAGTGAGATATTTATGCCAGCCAGCCAGACGCAGACGCGCCGAGACAGAACTTA
ATGGGCCCGCTAACAGCGCGATTTGCTGGTGACCCAATGCGACCAGATGCTCCACGCCCAGTCGCGTACC
GTCTTCATGGGAGAAAATAATACTGTTGATGGGTGTCTGGTCAGAGACATCAAGAAATAACGCCGGAACA
TTAGTGCAGGCAGCTTCCACAGCAATGGCATCCTGGTCATCCAGCGGATAGTTAATGATCAGCCCACTGA
CGCGTTGCGCGAGAAGATTGTGCACCGCCGCTTTACAGGCTTCGACGCCGCTTCGTTCTACCATCGACAC
CACCACGCTGGCACCCAGTTGATCGGCGCGAGATTTAATCGCCGCGACAATTTGCGACGGCGCGTGCAGG
GCCAGACTGGAGGTGGCAACGCCAATCAGCAACGACTGTTTGCCCGCCAGTTGTTGTGCCACGCGGTTGG
GAATGTAATTCAGCTCCGCCATCGCCGCTTCCACTTTTTCCCGCGTTTTCGCAGAAACGTGGCTGGCCTG
GTTCACCACGCGGGAAACGGTCTGATAAGAGACACCGGCATACTCTGCGACATCGTATAACGTTACTGGT
TTCACATTCACCACCCTGAATTGACTCTCTTCCGGGCGCTATCATGCCATACCGCGAAAGGTTTTGCGCC
ATTCGATGGTGTCCGGGATCTCGACGCTCTCCCTTATGCGACTCCTGCATTAGGAAGCAGCCCAGTAGTA
GGTTGAGGCCGTTGAGCACCGCCGCCGCAAGGAATGGTGCATGCAAGGAGATGGCGCCCAACAGTCCCCC
GGCCACGGGGCCTGCCACCATACCCACGCCGAAACAAGCGCTCATGAGCCCGAAGTGGCGAGCCCGATCT
TCCCCATCGGTGATGTCGGCGATATAGGCGCCAGCAACCGCACCTGTGGCGCCGGTGATGCCGGCCACGA
TGCGTCCGGCGTAGAGGATCGAGATCGATCTCGATCCCGCGAAATTAATACGACTCACTATAGGGG
Features (pLannotate 1.2.2; 23 found; start..end, strand, type, name):
     38..60      +  RBS            RBS: efficient ribosome binding site from bacteriophage T7 gene 10 (Olins and Rangwala, 1989)
    210..228     +  promoter       T7 promoter: promoter for bacteriophage T7 RNA polymerase
    229..253     +  protein_bind   lac operator: The lac repressor binds to the lac operator to inhibit transcription in E. coli. This inhibition can be relieved by adding lactose or isopropyl-β-D-thiogalactopyranoside (IPTG). lac repressor encoded by lacI
    296..715     +  CDS            SNCA (sequence partly withheld): SYUA_HUMAN - Also known as NACP, PARK1. Experimental evidence at protein level: Swiss-Prot protein existence level 1. Neuronal protein that plays several roles in synaptic activity such as regulation of synaptic vesicle trafficking and subsequent neurotransmitter release. Participates as a monomer in synaptic vesicle exocytosis by enhancing vesicle priming, fusion and dilation of exocytotic fusion pores (PubMed:28288128, PubMed:30404828). Mechanistically, acts by increasing local Ca(2+) release from microdomains which is essential for the enhancement of ATP-induced exocytosis (PubMed:30404828)
    731..1447    +  CDS            mCerulean3: mCerulean3 is a basic (constitutively fluorescent) cyan fluorescent protein published in 2011, derived from Aequorea victoria. It is reported to be a somewhat slowly-maturing monomer with very low acid sensitivity.
   1457..1474    +  CDS            capTEV™ (fragment): composite tag for in vivo biotinylation, TEV protease cleavage, and 6xHis tagging
   1502..1543    +  CDS            S-Tag (fragment): affinity and epitope tag derived from pancreatic ribonuclease A
   1573..1590    +  CDS            SET1 (fragment): solubility-enhancement tag derived from T7 phage gene 10B
   1598..1645    +  terminator     T7 terminator: transcription terminator for bacteriophage T7 RNA polymerase
   1682..2137    +  rep_origin     f1 ori (sequence partly withheld): f1 bacteriophage origin of replication; arrow indicates direction of (+) strand synthesis
   2252..3112    -  CDS            AmpR: β-lactamase; bla; confers resistance to ampicillin, carbenicillin, and related antibiotics
   3113..3205    -  promoter       AmpR promoter: bla
   3286..3874    +  rep_origin     ori: high-copy-number ColE1/pMB1/pBR322/pUC origin of replication
   4060..4199    -  misc_feature   bom: basis of mobility region from pBR322
   4301..4492    -  CDS            rop: Rop protein, which maintains plasmids at low copy number; rop
   4509..4889    +  CDS            YPB1_ECOLX: Protein predicted: Swiss-Prot protein existence level 4. From Escherichia coli.
   4951..5015    -  CDS            TcR (fragment): tetracycline efflux protein; tet; confers resistance to tetracycline
   5030..5051    -  protein_bind   CAP binding site: CAP binding activates transcription in the presence of cAMP. E. coli catabolite activator protein
   5064..6146    -  CDS            lacI: lac repressor; lacI; The lac repressor binds to the lac operator to inhibit transcription in E. coli. This inhibition can be relieved by adding lactose or isopropyl-β-D-thiogalactopyranoside (IPTG).
   6147..6224    -  promoter       lacI promoter: lacI
   6232..6511    -  CDS            TcR (fragment): tetracycline efflux protein; tet; confers resistance to tetracycline
   6537..6555    +  promoter       T7 promoter: promoter for bacteriophage T7 RNA polymerase
   6556..23      +  protein_bind   lac operator (across the origin): The lac repressor binds to the lac operator to inhibit transcription in E. coli. This inhibition can be relieved by adding lactose or isopropyl-β-D-thiogalactopyranoside (IPTG). lac repressor encoded by lacI
