[The description below was written by a language model from this plasmid's Addgene catalogue record and pLannotate feature annotations shown in this document.]
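Description:
pDUET-1-alpha-synuclein-mCerulean3-His6 is a bacterial expression plasmid built on a Duet-type backbone that carries two T7 promoter/lac operator units. It is maintained in E. coli through a ColE1/pBR322-family origin accompanied by the bom region and the rop gene, and is selected with ampicillin via β-lactamase. An f1 origin is also present, along with short remnants of a tetracycline resistance gene that are not functional markers. The catalogue lists the plasmid as high copy, although rop normally moderates copy number. The catalogue also gives a vector size of about 2.9 kb, whereas both the depositor sequence and the repository's sequencing result are roughly 6.56 kb and annotate almost identically. The listed size therefore does not describe the full plasmid.

The payload is human alpha-synuclein (SNCA), cloned between NdeI and BglII sites downstream of the second T7 promoter and lac operator. It is fused at its carboxyl terminus to the monomeric cyan fluorescent protein mCerulean3, followed by a six-histidine tag, which the annotation software picks up as a fragment of a composite His-containing tag. The first T7/lac unit, with its T7 gene 10 ribosome binding site, has no annotated coding sequence and appears to be empty. Vector-derived S-tag sequence lies after the fusion, ahead of the T7 terminator. A plasmid-borne lacI supplies repressor, so expression requires a host providing T7 RNA polymerase and is induced with IPTG.

The construct yields fluorescent alpha-synuclein that can be purified by affinity. The associated publication concerns recombinant amino-terminal acetylation and an in vivo screen for molecules affecting alpha-synuclein oligomerisation.
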