Addgene plasmid #110061: pDUET-1-alpha-synuclein-mCerulean3-His6
Purpose: For bacterial expression of human alpha-synuclein, carboxyl terminally tagged with mCerulean3 and poly-histidines
Depositing lab: Dan Mulvihill. Depositing organization: London and South East University Group (LASE). Publication: An enhanced recombinant amino-terminal acetylation system and novel in vivo high-throughput screen for molecules affecting alpha-synuclein oligomerisation. Eastwood T, Baker K, Brooker H, Frank S, Mulvihill DP. FEBS Lett. 2017 Feb 18. doi: 10.1002/1873-3468.12597. PubMed 28214355.
Backbone
  Vector backbone: pDUET-1
  Total vector size (bp): 2924
  Vector type: Bacterial Expression
Growth in bacteria
  Bacterial resistance: Ampicillin, 100 μg/mL
  Growth temperature: 37°C
  Growth strain: DH5alpha
  Copy number: High Copy
Gene/Insert
  Gene/Insert name: alpha-synuclein
  Species: H. sapiens (human)
  Insert size (bp): 1179
  Entrez Gene: SNCA (a.k.a. NACP, PARK1, PARK4, PD1)
  Promoter: T7
  Tag / fusion protein: mCerulean3 (C terminal on insert); 6 x His (C terminal on insert)
  Cloning method: Restriction Enzyme; 5′ cloning site Nde1 (not destroyed); 3′ cloning site BglII (not destroyed)
  Sequencing primers: 5′ T7 forward; 3′ T7 reverse
Terms and licenses: Academic/Nonprofit Terms; Industry Terms: Not Available to Industry
How to cite: pDUET-1-alpha-synuclein-mCerulean3-His6 was a gift from Dan Mulvihill (Addgene plasmid # 110061 ; http://n2t.net/addgene:110061 ; RRID:Addgene_110061)
